>Addgene plasmid #19403 | pCM3.32 | depositor full sequence | sequence record 9055 | Author sequence
CTTTCCTGCGTTATCCCCTGATTCTGTGGATAACCGTATTACCGCTAGCCAGGAAGAGTTTGTAGAAACG
CAAAAAGGCCATCCGTCAGGATGGCCTTCTGCTTAGTTTGATGCCTGGCAGTTTATGGCGGGCGTCCTGC
CCGCCACCCTCCGGGCCGTTGCTTCACAACGTTCAAATCCGCTCCCGGCGGATTTGTCCTACTCAGGAGA
GCGTTCACCGACAAACAACAGATAAAACGAAAGGCCCAGTCTTCCGACTGAGCCTTTCGTTTTATTTGAT
GCCTGGCAGTTCCCTACTCTCGCGTTAACGCTAGCATGGATCTCGGGCCCCAAATAATGATTTTATTTTG
ACTGATAGTGACCTGTTCGTTGCAACAAATTGATGAGCAATGCTTTTTTATAATGCCAAGTTTGTACAAA
AAAGCAGGCTCCATGTCTGGACAGCAGTTCCAGCAACATTCACAGCAGCAACAACAACGTGCCCCAACCG
TCTATAATAATAACAACAAGAAAAACGGCGGCAGCGCTGCAAACTCAAACCAAAACAACAACAACCCCCA
TCATACCTCAACGACTGATTCGGTGCCGAACTCGACTGCCAACGTGTCGTCAGCAATTTCGTTTGAGTAT
TCAGAGCCGCCAGGAAACACCACTAGGACAACACCAGATTCTGGGCTAGGGACTGACGACCAAAAGGGCA
CACCTCAACAGACACGTGCTCCGCCAGGATTTGTAAGTAGGAAACTATTGAAAATCCTATCGAAAAAAGA
TAAGTCAGAAAAAGAACACTTTTGAGGTGCGCAAGGTTTTAAGAGAATTGAGAGATTTTTCAAATCAGTG
AAATATCAAACATGTAATTTATCTCATTCATTTTCAGCATCGAGCAGCTTATCATCGGAACAGCGGTCAA
CAGCAATTCTCTCAAATGCGCCCACAGCCGCCACATACTGGACCACCAAATGGTATGACATATTACGGAG
GAACCGTCGGCGCGCCCGGCTATCAGCAACAACAACCACCACCACAAGAAGGATATGATCAACAGCAGCA
GTTTGGAGGTGGATCCGATGGTGGACAATACCAAAGAGGACCACCAGGAGGCTATCGGGTATGGAGAATT
ACGGGCTCCTCAATTATTTCTAGCTCATAATAATTTTTTAATGAGCGTTATGATTTGGAAATTATATCTA
CAGGAAAATAATGAGAAGAGTTGATAGACATTTTGCAAATTCTTTATTTTCAGCAGTATCAACAAATGGA
AAGCGGTGGTCCGCCAAGTGGATACGCGGATGACAACAACGGTGGAAACAATAATTTTGTCATTCATGGC
CCCAACGATAATTTCGATGGTCGGCCACAATATAGTTGGTGCAAACTTACTGTGTTCTGTTCAAAAGCAT
AATTTTAGATCCTCAAGCAGGGCCACCACCACAAAATCAGCAGCAAATGATGAACAGTGGCAACTATGAA
ATTGATCAGTACCGTGGACAAGGACCTCCTCCAGGAAATACCTATCAACAGCAGGGACATAGTGGACAAG
CTCAATATTATGCTGGACCAGTAATCCAGCAACGGCCACCACCGCCACACAATGCTCAATCTTATGGACA
GTATAGGGGTCCACAAGGCCCGCAAGGCCAAATTATTCAAATGATGCCTCACAATCCACAGAATCAACAG
CAGCAGCAACAACATCCAATGCTGTATCCAATGGTGTATGTTCCTGTGCCAGCACCACGAGTGTTCCGGC
AAGAGCCAGCTGGTGGAGCTAGCAGTTTGGAAAAAGACGGAGGAAATGCTCGCAAAAGTAAACGAAACAG
TCAAAATGAGGACGATGGTCAGCAACATCAACATCAGAATGAACAACAACCTCAACAAGGCTACCATCAA
CAGGATTTTGTATCGAACCCACTCTGGAATCAGATGCCTGTCGGTTACGCTCCACCAGGAAACTTCACGC
AGCCTCAGCAACAACATCAACAAATGGATCAACAACAAGCCGTCCAAATGCAACATCAGATGCAGGTACA
ACTTTAAAAAAATTAGGGGAAGATTTTATATTATATTTTGACAATTTCACAGAGTTACACTTTTTTTAAA
AAGAACAAACAACAATTCCTCAGATGTTTCAGCAAATGCAACCATACGGAATGCCACAAGGAGGCCCACC
ACCACCTCATGCTGCTGCTTCTATGATGAATCATCCCCATCAGCAAAATCATCCTCATATGAATGCACAA
ATGACCCAACAACAGCATCCAGGACAATATCTACCGCAACAATATATGCAAATGGTTCCGCCGCCTCACC
ATCAAATGCAACAAATGCAACAGCAAGGTAGACGTCCAGGAGGTGTTGAGCCGCTCATGGGAGGCCCGCC
GTATCAAATGAGTGGACAAATTAATCAAATGGGAGGACCAATACGTGGAGGTTTTGGAATGCAACAGCAA
CAGCCGATGGGCTACTTCAATTCTGGAAGAGGTGGAAATGCTGGATCAGGAAGAGGAAGAGGTGGTTCAC
GAGGTCACGGATACCAACATTCTCGTCAAAATTCTAATCAAAGCTACAATTCTTCTCAAAGTTATCCACA
AAATCGAGGAAATTTTGATTCATCAAGTCAATATCAATCCGACAGTCAACAAGTGGATGAATCAGTTACA
CAGCTTACCAATAGAATTGAACATCTTCAACCAGTTAGCTCACGTGCAGGATCACCAAGTAAACAGATCC
TTCAGTTAGTCGAATCGAAAGATGATCAAACTTCGACTGAAAATTCTGAATCACCAAGTCGGTCAAGCAC
TCCTAAACATCGGAAGAAGACCCCAAAGAAAGATTTTAAAGTTGATCAAGAAGCATCTATCGAAGCGACA
AAAACTGAAATAAGCGAGGAAAATCCGAAAACGGATGATATTCAGTCTAAAGATGATGTTACTTCGAAAT
CTGAACTACACTGTTATCGATGTGAACATTACCAGTTGCCTGCTGAAGAAGTGTCTTCCCATAAGTAAGA
TTAAAAATTCTAATTTATAAAAATTAAAAATTTAATTTCAGTATTCGCAAGGATAATGGTGATTTGTGGT
GTGAGCATATGAAAAAGATCAAATGCGGGCATTGTGAGGCGACTGGAGAACAAGGTCATCACCCTCTAAT
TTGTCCAAAAAAGAAAGAAGAAGAACGTGTGGCAAAATCTCGAGAGTCTTCGCAGAAGCCGATCGATCCG
CAGGAAATAAGTGATGATCAGGATGATACTGTACCGGATGTTCCCGATCAAATAGTCGAACAAGACAATC
AGTCACATAAATCTCGTCACAATTCAGAAAATCGCAGTGGCGGTAGAGGATACGGTCAGAACTATAGCCA
TAGTTATGGCGGAAATTCTACTGGTAGCTATCGTGGACGATCGTCTGGAGGAAGTGGAGGCAGTGGACGT
GGTGGTGGTCGTGGAGGTTACTCACGTGGACATGGTGGAGGATCAGGAGGAGGACAACGTGGAAACTATC
AGGTTTGTATTTTAATAAATTGAAAAAAAAAACTAATTCCCATCAAGTTTCCAGAATAAACGTAAGTAAA
ATCGTTGGATTTTGATTGGCACCGATGTCCAACGACAACAAAAACTTCCTCCGATTTTCAAGAATCTTTC
AAATATCCCGCTCGCCCAAACAAAATTCACTTCGATCTCTATTCATTCCATCCCATGCTAATACCACCAT
CCCACCGAATTCCAACTGCGAAAGCTTTAAAAGAAACCCCCTCATGTCTATCCCGATTTGTTGTTGAAAC
GTTTTGTTGTTTTTCTTTTCTTTTTTGTTGTTTTTTTTGCTAAAGAATTCCCCCAATCCTACAAGGATTC
CGTAACTCGAGTTCCATCCTTTGGTCTGTTCGAATTCAATTCGTCATCCCTTTTCTGTCATGATTTTGTT
GAAAATTGAAATTTTTGGCAGAAAATCCTGATTTTTTAAAATTGTGTCACCGTTCTTTCTTTCTTATACT
ATCTCCCTTCTCCCCCACTTTCTAAAGTATCTCTATAATCCCGCCCGTTTTCCTCTTTTTCTCTATCCCC
TTTCTCTTCCCCATCAAACAATGCATAATACTGATGATGTTGGTTCGAAAAACGATCTTCAAATATTTAT
GTTTCCGATAAATCTCAAAATTCAAACAGAAGTGTCCCGTATTGTTGTTGTTGATCAATTAGAGAAAACA
AGAACATCTACCCAGCTTTCTTGTACAAAGTGGGCATTATAAGAAAGCATTGCTTATCAATTTGTTGCAA
CGAACAGGTCACTATCAGTCAAAATAAAATCATTATTTGCCATCCAGCTGCAGCTCTGGCCCGTGTCTCA
AAATCTCTGATGTTACATTGCACAAGATAAAAATATATCATCATGAACAATAAAACTGTCTGCTTACATA
AACAGTAATACAAGGGGTGTTATGAGCCATATTCAACGGGAAACGTCGAGGCCGCGATTAAATTCCAACA
TGGATGCTGATTTATATGGGTATAAATGGGCTCGCGATAATGTCGGGCAATCAGGTGCGACAATCTATCG
CTTGTATGGGAAGCCCGATGCGCCAGAGTTGTTTCTGAAACATGGCAAAGGTAGCGTTGCCAATGATGTT
ACAGATGAGATGGTCAGACTAAACTGGCTGACGGAATTTATGCCTCTTCCGACCATCAAGCATTTTATCC
GTACTCCTGATGATGCATGGTTACTCACCACTGCGATCCCCGGAAAAACAGCATTCCAGGTATTAGAAGA
ATATCCTGATTCAGGTGAAAATATTGTTGATGCGCTGGCAGTGTTCCTGCGCCGGTTGCATTCGATTCCT
GTTTGTAATTGTCCTTTTAACAGCGATCGCGTATTTCGTCTCGCTCAGGCGCAATCACGAATGAATAACG
GTTTGGTTGATGCGAGTGATTTTGATGACGAGCGTAATGGCTGGCCTGTTGAACAAGTCTGGAAAGAAAT
GCATAAACTTTTGCCATTCTCACCGGATTCAGTCGTCACTCATGGTGATTTCTCACTTGATAACCTTATT
TTTGACGAGGGGAAATTAATAGGTTGTATTGATGTTGGACGAGTCGGAATCGCAGACCGATACCAGGATC
TTGCCATCCTATGGAACTGCCTCGGTGAGTTTTCTCCTTCATTACAGAAACGGCTTTTTCAAAAATATGG
TATTGATAATCCTGATATGAATAAATTGCAGTTTCATTTGATGCTCGATGAGTTTTTCTAATCAGAATTG
GTTAATTGGTTGTAACACTGGCAGAGCATTACGCTGACTTGACGGGACGGCGCAAGCTCATGACCAAAAT
CCCTTAACGTGAGTTTTCGTTCCACTGAGCGTCAGACCCCGTAGAAAAGATCAAAGGATCTTCTTGAGAT
CCTTTTTTTCTGCGCGTAATCTGCTGCTTGCAAACAAAAAAACCACCGCTACCAGCGGTGGTTTGTTTGC
CGGATCAAGAGCTACCAACTCTTTTTCCGAAGGTAACTGGCTTCAGCAGAGCGCAGATACCAAATACTGT
CCTTCTAGTGTAGCCGTAGTTAGGCCACCACTTCAAGAACTCTGTAGCACCGCCTACATACCTCGCTCTG
CTAATCCTGTTACCAGTGGCTGCTGCCAGTGGCGATAAGTCGTGTCTTACCGGGTTGGACTCAAGACGAT
AGTTACCGGATAAGGCGCAGCGGTCGGGCTGAACGGGGGGTTCGTGCACACAGCCCAGCTTGGAGCGAAC
GACCTACACCGAACTGAGATACCTACAGCGTGAGCTATGAGAAAGCGCCACGCTTCCCGAAGGGAGAAAG
GCGGACAGGTATCCGGTAAGCGGCAGGGTCGGAACAGGAGAGCGCACGAGGGAGCTTCCAGGGGGAAACG
CCTGGTATCTTTATAGTCCTGTCGGGTTTCGCCACCTCTGACTTGAGCGTCGATTTTTGTGATGCTCGTC
AGGGGGGCGGAGCCTATGGAAAAACGCCAGCAACGCGGCCTTTTTACGGTTCCTGGCCTTTTGCTGGCCT
TTTGCTCACATGTT
Features (pLannotate 1.2.2; 9 found; start..end, strand, type, name):
      1..46      +  rep_origin     RSF ori (fragment): Plasmids containing the RSF 1030 origin of replication can be propagated in E. coli cells that contain additional plasmids with compatible origins.
     73..100     -  terminator     rrnB T2 terminator: transcription terminator T2 from the E. coli rrnB gene
    232..275     +  terminator     rrnB T1 terminator: Escherichia coli rrnB; transcription terminator T1 from the E. coli rrnB gene
    332..416     +  protein_bind   attL3 (fragment): mutant version of attL; recombination site for the Gateway® LR reaction LR Clonase™
    407..427     +  protein_bind   attB1: mutant version of attB; core recombination site for the Gateway® BP reaction BP Clonase™
   4213..4233    -  protein_bind   attB2: mutant version of attB; core recombination site for the Gateway® BP reaction BP Clonase™
   4224..4308    -  protein_bind   attL4 (fragment): mutant version of attL; recombination site for the Gateway® LR reaction LR Clonase™
   4432..5241    +  CDS            KanR: aminoglycoside phosphotransferase; aph(3')-Ia; confers resistance to kanamycin in bacteria or G418 (Geneticin®) in eukaryotes
   5384..5972    +  rep_origin     ori: high-copy-number ColE1/pMB1/pBR322/pUC origin of replication
