[The description below was written by a language model from this plasmid's Addgene catalogue record and pLannotate feature annotations shown in this document.]
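Description:
pCM3.32 is a Gateway entry clone built in the pDONR201 donor backbone, carrying the Caenorhabditis elegans nos-3 open reading frame together with its 3' region (an insert of roughly 3.8 kb in a plasmid of about 6 kb). It was made by a BP recombination reaction, which consumed the attP1 and attP2 sites of the donor vector. In the annotated sequence the insert is correspondingly bracketed by attL-type sites containing the attB1 and attB2 core sequences. The automated annotation labels these flanking sites as attL3 and attL4 fragments, but given the pDONR201 origin and the attB1/attB2 cores they most plausibly correspond to the attL1/attL2 sites expected of a standard entry clone. The insert itself is not annotated in the feature table.

The plasmid is maintained in E. coli through a high-copy ColE1/pUC-type origin and is selected with kanamycin through an aminoglycoside phosphotransferase gene. rrnB T1 and T2 terminators lie upstream of the recombination cassette, where they insulate the insert from read-through transcription originating in the backbone. A short match to the RSF origin is also called, but it is only a fragment. Although it is catalogued as a worm expression vector, no promoter is recorded upstream of the insert, so the plasmid appears to serve as a building block rather than a finished expression construct. The nos-3 ORF and 3' segment can be transferred by LR recombination into destination vectors, where it would be combined with a promoter and any tags to assemble transgenes. The associated study examined how 3' UTRs control gene expression in the C. elegans germline, which fits this use.
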