Addgene plasmid #19403: pCM3.32
Depositing lab: Geraldine Seydoux. Depositing organization: Johns Hopkins University and School of Medicine. Publication: 3' UTRs are the primary regulators of gene expression in the C. elegans germline. Merritt C, Rasoloson D, Ko D, Seydoux G. Curr Biol. 2008 Oct 14;18(19):1476-82. doi: 10.1016/j.cub.2008.08.013. Epub 2008 Sep 25. PubMed 18818082.
Backbone
  Vector backbone: pDONR201
  Backbone size w/o insert (bp): 2257
  Vector type: Worm Expression
Growth in bacteria
  Bacterial resistance: Kanamycin, 50 μg/mL
  Growth temperature: 37°C
  Growth strain: DH5alpha
  Growth instructions: DH5alpha
  Copy number: Unknown
Gene/Insert
  Gene/Insert name: nos-3 ORF+3' in pDONR201
  Species: C. elegans (nematode)
  Insert size (bp): 3779
  GenBank ID: NM_063700
  Entrez Gene: nos-3
  Cloning method: Gateway Cloning; 5′ cloning site attP1 (destroyed during cloning); 3′ cloning site attP2 (destroyed during cloning)
  Sequencing primers: 5′ n/a
Terms and licenses: Academic/Nonprofit Terms; Industry Terms: Not Available to Industry
How to cite: pCM3.32 was a gift from Geraldine Seydoux (Addgene plasmid # 19403 ; http://n2t.net/addgene:19403 ; RRID:Addgene_19403)
