>Addgene plasmid #19403 | pCM3.32 | addgene partial sequence | sequence record 25209 | 19403 with pDONR201F (TCGCGTTAACGCTAGCATGGATCTC)
GNNNNNNTGATTTNATTTTGACTGATAGTGACCTGTTCGTTGCAACAAATTGATGAGCAATGCTTTTTTA
TAATGCCAACTTTGTACAAAAAAGCAGGCTCCATGTCTGGACAGCAGTTCCAGCAACATTCACAGCAGCA
ACAACAACGTGCCCCAACCGTCTATAATAATAACAACAAGAAAAACGGCGGCAGCGCTGCAAACTCAAAC
CAAAACAACAACAACCCCCATCATACCTCAACGACTGATTCGGTGCCGAACTCGACTGCCAACGTGTCGT
CAGCAATTTCGTTTGAGTATTCAGAGCCGCCAGGAAACACCACTAGGACAACACCAGATTCTGGGCTAGG
GACTGACGACCAAAAGGGCACACCTCAACAGACACGTGCTCCGCCAGGATTTGTAAGTAGGAAACTATTG
AAAATCCTATCGAAAAAAGATAAGTCAGAAAAAGAACACTTTTGAGGTGCGCAAGGTTTTAAGAGAATTG
AGAGATTTTTCAAATCAGTGAAATATCAAACATGTAATTTATCTCATTCATTTTCAGCATCGAGCAGCTT
ATCATCGGAACAGCGGTCAACAGCAATTCTCTCAAATGCGCCCACAGCCGCCACATACTGGACCACCAAA
TGGTATGACATATTACGGAGGAACCGTCGGCGCGCCCGGCTATCAGCAACAACAACCACCACCACAAGAA
GGATATGATCAACAGCAGCAGTTTGGANGTGGATCCNATGGTGGACAATACCAAAGANGACCACCNNNGN
TATCGGGNATGGAGATNNGNNCNCANNTTN
